>Addgene plasmid #211054 | pBiT3.1-N_COPB2:1-597 | addgene full sequence | sequence record 423353 | Addgene NGS Result
AAGACGCGTTAATTAAGACGTCGGCAGTGAAAAAAATGCTTTATTTGTGAAATTTGTGATGCTATTGCTT
TATTTGTAACCATTATAAGCTGCAATAAACAAGTTAACAACAACAATTGCATTCATTTTATGTTTCAGGT
TCAGGGGGAGGTGTGGGAGGTTTTTTAAAGCAAGTAAAACCTCTACAAATGTGGTATGGCTGATTATGAT
CCGCGGCCGCAATACGTCGACGTTATCAGCTGACTTCGTACGAGAGCCTAGGATTATGGCGCGCCACTAG
TTATTAATAGTAATCAATTACGGGGTCATTAGTTCATAGCCCATATATGGAGTTCCGCGTTACATAACTT
ACGGTAAATGGCCCGCCTGGCTGACCGCCCAACGACCCCCGCCCATTGACGTCAATAATGACGTATGTTC
CCATAGTAACGCCAATAGGGACTTTCCATTGACGTCAATGGGTGGAGTATTTACGGTAAACTGCCCACTT
GGCAGTACATCAAGTGTATCATATGCCAAGTCCGCCCCCTATTGACGTCAATGACGGTAAATGGCCCGCC
TGGCATTATGCCCAGTACATGACCTTACGGGACTTTCCTACTTGGCAGTACATCTACGTATTAGTCATCG
CTATTACCATGGTGATGCGGTTTTGGCAGTACACCAATGGGCGTGGATAGCGGTTTGACTCACGGGGATT
TCCAAGTCTCCACCCCATTGACGTCAATGGGAGTTTGTTTTGGCACCAAAATCAACGGGACTTTCCAAAA
TGTCGTAATAACCCCGCCCCGTTGACGCAAATGGGCGGTAGGCGTGTACGGTGGGAGGTCTATATAAGCA
GAGCTGGTTTAGTGAACCGTCAGATCACTAGAATCTTTATTGCGGTAGTTTATCACAGTTAAATTGCTAA
CGCAGTCAGTGCTTCTGACACAACAGTCTCGAACTTAAGCTGCAGAAGTTGGTCGTGAGGCACTGGGCAG
GTAAGTATCAAGGTTACAAGACAGGTTTAAGGAGACCAATAGAAACTGGGCTTGTCGAGACAGAGAAGAC
TCTTGCGTTTCTGATAGGCACCTATTGGTCTTACTGACATCCACTTTGCCTTTCTCTCCACAGGTGTCCA
CTCCCAGTTCAATTACAGCTCTTAAGGCTAGAGTATTAATACGACTCACTATAGGGGTTAGCGATCGCCA
TGGTGAGCGGCTGGCGGCTGTTCAAGAAGATTAGCGGGAGCTCCGGTGGCTCGAGCGGTATGCCTCTGCG
ACTTGATATCAAAAGAAAGCTAACTGCTAGATCTGATCGAGTTAAGAGTGTGGATCTGCATCCTACAGAG
CCATGGATGTTGGCAAGTCTTTACAATGGCAGTGTGTGTGTTTGGAATCATGAAACACAGACACTGGTGA
AGACATTTGAAGTATGTGATCTTCCTGTTCGAGCTGCAAAGTTTGTTGCAAGGAAGAATTGGGTTGTGAC
AGGAGCGGATGACATGCAGATTAGAGTGTTCAATTACAATACTCTGGAGAGAGTTCATATGTTTGAAGCA
CACTCAGACTACATTCGCTGTATTGCTGTTCATCCAACCCAGCCTTTCATTCTAACTAGCAGTGATGACA
TGCTTATTAAGCTCTGGGACTGGGATAAAAAATGGTCTTGCTCACAAGTGTTTGAAGGACACACCCATTA
TGTTATGCAGATTGTGATCAACCCCAAAGATAACAATCAGTTTGCCAGTGCCTCTTTGGACAGGACTATC
AAGGTGTGGCAGTTGGGCTCTTCGTCACCAAACTTCACTTTGGAAGGACATGAGAAAGGCGTGAATTGCA
TTGATTACTACAGTGGTGGGGACAAGCCATACCTCATTTCAGGTGCAGATGACCGTCTTGTTAAAATATG
GGATTATCAGAATAAAACATGTGTGCAGACACTGGAAGGACATGCCCAAAATGTGTCTTGTGCCAGCTTT
CATCCTGAGTTGCCAATCATTATCACAGGTTCAGAAGATGGAACAGTACGTATTTGGCATTCAAGCACCT
ACCGGCTTGAGAGCACACTGAATTATGGAATGGAGAGGGTATGGTGCGTGGCCAGTCTAAGAGGGTCAAA
CAATGTCGCTTTGGGCTATGATGAAGGGAGCATCATTGTTAAGCTTGGTCGGGAGGAACCTGCCATGTCC
ATGGATGCCAATGGAAAGATAATTTGGGCCAAGCATTCAGAAGTCCAGCAGGCCAACCTAAAAGCAATGG
GAGATGCTGAAATTAAAGATGGTGAAAGATTGCCACTGGCAGTAAAGGATATGGGCAGTTGTGAAATATA
CCCTCAGACTATTCAGCACAATCCTAATGGGCGGTTTGTGGTGGTGTGTGGTGATGGGGAGTATATCATC
TACACAGCAATGGCATTGAGAAACAAGAGCTTTGGATCTGCTCAGGAGTTTGCATGGGCCCACGATTCTT
CAGAGTATGCAATAAGAGAGAGCAACAGCATTGTAAAGATATTTAAGAACTTTAAGGAAAAAAAATCATT
TAAACCAGATTTTGGAGCAGAAAGTATCTACGGCGGCTTCTTATTGGGAGTCAGATCTGTAAATGGCTTA
GCCTTCTATGACTGGGACAATACAGAACTCATACGAAGAATTGAAATTCAGCCCAAACATATTTTCTGGT
CTGACTCTGGAGAGCTAGTCTGTATTGCTACTGAGGAATCATTTTTTATCCTTAAGTATCTGTCAGAAAA
AGTCTTGGCTGCACAGGAAACACATGAGGGAGTTACTGAAGATGGCATTGAAGATGCCTTTGAGGTTCTT
GGTGAGATTCAGGAAATTGTGAAAACAGGGCTTTGGGTAGGCGATTGCTTCATTTACACAAGTTCTGTGA
ACAGATTAAATTATTATGTTGGAGGAGAAATAGTCACCATTGCCCACTTGGACAGGACGATGTATCTCCT
AGGCTACATTCCTAAAGACAACAGGCTTTATCTGGGGGATAAAGAATTGAACATCATTAGCTATTCCCTG
CTGGTTTCAGTCCTGGAATACCAGACAGCTTAATCTAGAGGTCAAGCTTCGGGGGTTTAAACCTGCAGGC
ATGCAAGCTGATTTGGCTGCTGCCACCGCTGAGCAAGGCCGCTTCGAGCAGACATGATAAGATACATTGA
TGAGTTTGGACAAACCACAACTAGAATGCAGTGAAAAAAATGCTTTATTTGTGAAATTTGTGATGCTATT
GCTTTATTTGTAACCATTATAAGCTGCAATAAACAAGTTAACAACAACAATTGCATTCATTTTATGTTTC
AGGTTCAGGGGGAGATGTGGGAGGTTTTTTTAAGCAAGTAAAACCTCTACAAATGTGGTAAAATCTTAAT
TAAGACTTCTAATATAACTTCGTATAGCATACATTATACGAAGTTATGGTTCCACTGTTGACAATTAATC
ATCGGCATAGTATATCGGCATAGTATAATACGACAAGGTGAGGAACTAAACCCAGGAGGCAGATCATGAT
TGAACAAGATGGATTGCACGCAGGTTCTCCGGCCGCTTGGGTGGAGAGGCTATTCGGCTATGACTGGGCA
CAACAGACAATCGGCTGCTCTGATGCCGCCGTGTTCCGGCTGTCAGCGCAGGGGCGCCCGGTTCTTTTTG
TCAAGACCGACCTGTCCGGTGCCCTGAATGAACTGCAGGACGAGGCAGCGCGGCTATCGTGGCTGGCCAC
GACGGGCGTTCCTTGCGCAGCTGTGCTCGACGTTGTCACTGAAGCGGGAAGGGACTGGCTGCTATTGGGC
GAAGTGCCGGGGCAGGATCTCCTGTCATCTCACCTTGCTCCTGCCGAGAAAGTATCCATCATGGCTGATG
CAATGCGGCGGCTGCATACGCTTGATCCGGCTACCTGCCCATTCGACCACCAAGCGAAACATCGCATCGA
GCGAGCACGTACTCGGATGGAAGCCGGTCTTGTCGATCAGGATGATCTGGACGAAGAGCATCAGGGGCTC
GCGCCAGCCGAACTGTTCGCCAGGCTCAAGGCGCGCATGCCCGACGGCGAGGATCTCGTCGTGACCCATG
GCGATGCCTGCTTGCCGAATATCATGGTGGAAAATGGCCGCTTTTCTGGATTCATCGACTGTGGCCGGCT
GGGTGTGGCGGACCGCTATCAGGACATAGCGTTGGCTACCCGTGATATTGCTGAAGAGCTTGGCGGCGAA
TGGGCTGACCGCTTCCTCGTGCTTTACGGTATCGCCGCTCCCGATTCGCAGCGCATCGCCTTCTATCGCC
TTCTTGACGAGTTCTTCTGATTCGAAATGACCGACCAAGCGACGCCCAACCGGTATCAGCTCACTCAAAG
GCGGTAATACGGTTATCCACAGAATCAGGGGATAACGCAGGAAAGAACATGTGAGCAAAAGGCCAGCAAA
AGGCCAGGAACCGTAAAAAGGCCGCGTTGCTGGCGTTTTTCCATAGGCTCCGCCCCCCTGACGAGCATCA
CAAAAATCGACGCTCAAGTCAGAGGTGGCGAAACCCGACAGGACTATAAAGATACCAGGCGTTTCCCCCT
GGAAGCTCCCTCGTGCGCTCTCCTGTTCCGACCCTGCCGCTTACCGGATACCTGTCCGCCTTTCTCCCTT
CGGGAAGCGTGGCGCTTTCTCATAGCTCACGCTGTAGGTATCTCAGTTCGGTGTAGGTCGTTCGCTCCAA
GCTGGGCTGTGTGCACGAACCCCCCGTTCAGCCCGACCGCTGCGCCTTATCCGGTAACTATCGTCTTGAG
TCCAACCCGGTAAGACACGACTTATCGCCACTGGCAGCAGCCACTGGTAACAGGATTAGCAGAGCGAGGT
ATGTAGGCGGTGCTACAGAGTTCTTGAAGTGGTGGCCTAACTACGGCTACACTAGAAGGACAGTATTTGG
TATCTGCGCTCTGCTGAAGCCAGTTACCTTCGGAAAAAGAGTTGGTAGCTCTTGATCCGGCAAACAAACC
ACCGCTGGTAGCGGTGGTTTTTTTGTTTGCAAGCAGCAGATTACGCGCAGAAAAAAAGGATTTCAAGAAG
ATCCTTTGATCTTTTCTACGGGGTCTGACGCTCAGTGGAACGAAAACTCACGTTAAGGGATTTTGGTCAT
GAGATTATCAAAAAGGATCTTCACCTAGATCCTTTTATAGTCCGGAATCGTCACACAAAAAACCAACACA
CAGATGTAATGAAAATAAAGATATTTTATTGCGGCCATCGTGATGGCTAGAGTTTAGCCCTCCCACACAT
AACCAGAGGGCAGCAATTCACGAATCCCAACTGCCGTCGGCTGTCCATCACTGTCCTTCACTATGGCTTT
GATCCCAGGATGCAGATCGAGAAGCACCTGTCGGCACCGTCCGCAGGGGCTCAAGATGCCCCTGTTCTCA
TTTCCGATCGCGACGATACAAGTCAGGTTGCCAGCTGCCGCAGCAGCAGCAGTGCCCAGCACCACGAGTT
CTGCACAAGGTCCCCCAGTAAAATGATATACATTGACACCAGTGAAGATGCGGCCGTCGCTAGAGAGAGC
TGCGCTGGCGACGCTGTAGTCTTCAGAGATGGGGATGCTGTTGATTGTAGCCGTTGCTCTTTCAATGAGG
GTGGATTCTTCTTGAGACAAAGGCTTGGCCATGGTGGCGCTAGTGTCAGAAGAATCGAGCTTTTTGCAAA
AGCCTAGGCCTCCAAAAAAGCCTCCTCACTACTTCTGGAATAGCTCAGAGGCCGAGGCGGCCTCGGCCTC
TGCATAAATAAAAAAAATTAGTCAGCCATGGGGCGGAGAATGGGCGGAACTGGGCGGAGTTAGGGGCGGG
ATGGGCGGAGTTAGGGGCGGGACTATGGTTGCTGACTAATTGAGATGCATGCTTTGCATACTTCTGCCTG
CTGGGGAGCCTGGGGACTTTCCACACCTGGTTGCTGACTAATTGAGATGCATGCTTTGCATACTTCTGCC
TGCTGGGGAGCCTGGGGACTTTCCACACCCTAACTGACACACATTCCACAGCTGGTTCTTTCCGCCTCAG
AAGGTACCTAACCAAGTTCCTCTTTCAGAGGTTATTTCAGGCCATGGTGCTGCGC
Features (pLannotate 1.2.2; 17 found; start..end, strand, type, name):
     24..105     -  polyA_signal   SV40 poly(A) signal: SV40 polyadenylation signal
    128..211     -  CDS            large T antigen (fragment): large T antigen from SV40 (simian virus 40)
    276..641     +  enhancer       CMV enhancer: human cytomegalovirus immediate early enhancer
    643..842     +  promoter       CMV promoter: human cytomegalovirus (CMV) immediate early promoter
    981..1113    +  intron         chimeric intron: chimera between introns from human β-globin and immunoglobulin heavy chain genes
   1157..1175    +  promoter       T7 promoter: promoter for bacteriophage T7 RNA polymerase
   1250..3040    +  CDS            COPB2 (fragment): COPB2_HUMAN - Experimental evidence at protein level: Swiss-Prot protein existence level 1. This coatomer complex protein, essential for Golgi budding and vesicular trafficking, is a selective binding protein (RACK) for protein kinase C, epsilon type. It binds to Golgi membranes in a GTP- dependent manner (By similarity). From Homo sapiens (Human).
   3071..3089    +  misc_feature   MCS (fragment): pUC18/19 multiple cloning site
   3138..3259    -  polyA_signal   SV40 poly(A) signal: SV40 polyadenylation signal
   3282..3350    -  CDS            large T antigen (fragment): large T antigen from SV40 (simian virus 40)
   3374..3407    +  protein_bind   loxP: Cre-mediated recombination occurs in the 8-bp core sequence (GCATACAT). Cre recombinase
   3417..3464    +  promoter       EM7 promoter: synthetic bacterial promoter&nbsp
   3496..4287    +  CDS            neo: KKA2_KLEPN - Also known as kan, nptII. Experimental evidence at protein level: Swiss-Prot protein existence level 1. Resistance to kanamycin, neomycin, paromomycin, ribostamycin, butirosin and gentamicin B. From Klebsiella pneumoniae.
   4448..5036    -  rep_origin     ori: high-copy-number ColE1/pMB1/pBR322/pUC origin of replication
   5162..5210    -  polyA_signal   poly(A) signal: synthetic polyadenylation signal
   5234..5632    -  CDS            BSD: blasticidin S deaminase; Aspergillus terreus BSD; confers resistance to blasticidin
   5663..6020    -  promoter       SV40 promoter: SV40 enhancer and early promoter
