[The description below was written by a language model from this plasmid's Addgene catalogue record and pLannotate feature annotations shown in this document.]
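Description:
pBiT3.1-N_COPB2:1-597 is a mammalian expression plasmid built on Promega's pBiT3.1-N backbone, encoding a wild-type fragment of human COPB2 (the beta' subunit of the coatomer complex) spanning residues M1 to A597. The 1,791 bp insert, derived from a Mammalian Gene Collection clone and introduced by ligation-independent cloning between retained XhoI and XbaI sites, is fused at its N terminus to the short HiBiT peptide followed by a flexible glycine-serine linker. Transcription is driven by the CMV immediate-early enhancer and promoter, followed by a chimeric β-globin/immunoglobulin intron that promotes efficient mRNA processing, and is terminated by an SV40 polyadenylation signal. A T7 promoter just upstream of the coding region serves as a sequencing primer site and could support in vitro transcription.

The 6,075 nt plasmid replicates at high copy in E. coli from a ColE1/pUC-type origin and is selected with kanamycin through the neo (nptII) gene, which the feature table shows under the bacterial EM7 promoter, preceded by a single loxP site. The catalogue lists neomycin/G418 as the mammalian selectable marker, but the annotated sequence also contains a blasticidin S deaminase cassette driven by the SV40 early promoter with a synthetic poly(A) signal, and no eukaryotic promoter is annotated directly upstream of neo, so the record is not fully consistent on which drug applies in mammalian cells.

HiBiT is a small peptide that complements the LgBiT polypeptide to reconstitute NanoLuc luciferase, allowing luminescent quantification of the tagged protein. The associated publication concerns ligandability of WD40 repeat proteins, suggesting use in cellular assays of the COPB2 WD40-containing region, although the record does not specify the assay.
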