Addgene plasmid #211054: pBiT3.1-N_COPB2:1-597
Purpose: Mammalian expression of human COPB2 fragment M1 to A597. N-terminal HiBiT tag.
Depositing lab: Cheryl Arrowsmith. Depositing organization: University of Toronto. Publication: A Target Class Ligandability Evaluation of WD40 Repeat-Containing Proteins. Ackloo S, Li F, Szewczyk M, Seitova A, Loppnau P, Zeng H, Xu J, Ahmad S, Arnautova YA, Baghaie AJ, Beldar S, Bolotokova A, Centrella PA, Chau I, Clark MA, Cuozzo JW, Dehghani-Tafti S, Disch JS, Dong A, Dumas A, Feng JA, Ghiabi P, Gibson E, Gilmer J, Goldman B, Green SR, Guie MA, Guilinger JP, Harms N, Herasymenko O, Houliston S, Hutchinson A, Kearnes S, Keefe AD, Kimani SW, Kramer T, Kutera M, Kwak HA, Lento C, Li Y, Liu J, Loup J, Machado RAC, Mulhern CJ, Perveen S, Righetto GL, Riley P, Shrestha S, Sigel EA, Silva M, Sintchak MD, Slakman BL, Taylor RD, Thompson J, Torng W, Underkoffler C, von Rechenberg M, Walsh RT, Watson I, Wilson DJ, Wolf E, Yadav M, Yazdi AK, Zhang J, Zhang Y, Santhakumar V, Edwards AM, Barsyte-Lovejoy D, Schapira M, Brown PJ, Halabelian L, Arrowsmith CH. J Med Chem. 2025 Jan 23;68(2):1092-1112. doi: 10.1021/acs.jmedchem.4c02010. Epub 2024 Nov 4. PubMed 39495097.
Backbone
  Vector backbone: pBiT3.1-N
  Backbone manufacturer: Promega
  Vector type: Mammalian Expression
  Selectable markers: Neomycin (select with G418)
Growth in bacteria
  Bacterial resistance: Kanamycin, 50 μg/mL
  Growth temperature: 37°C
  Growth strain: DH5alpha
  Copy number: High Copy
Gene/Insert
  Gene/Insert name: COPB2:M1-A597
  Species: H. sapiens (human)
  Insert size (bp): 1791
  Mutation: wild type
  Entrez Gene: COPB2 (a.k.a. MCPH19, OPDD, beta'-COP)
  Promoter: CMV
  Tag / fusion protein: MVSGWRLFKKISGSSGGSSG (N terminal on insert)
  Cloning method: Ligation Independent Cloning
  Sequencing primers: 5′ T7; 3′ TTGCTCAGCGGTGGCAGCAG
Resource information
  A portion of this plasmid was derived from a plasmid made by: Mammalian Gene Collection (BC000326)
Terms and licenses: Academic/Nonprofit Terms; Industry Terms: Not Available to Industry
Depositor comments: 5' Cloning Site: Xho1 (not destroyed), 3' Cloning Site: Xba1 (not destroyed).
How to cite: pBiT3.1-N_COPB2:1-597 was a gift from Cheryl Arrowsmith (Addgene plasmid # 211054 ; http://n2t.net/addgene:211054 ; RRID:Addgene_211054)
