>Addgene plasmid #211054 | pBiT3.1-N_COPB2:1-597 | depositor partial sequence | sequence record 411588 | Insert sequence
ATGCCTCTGCGACTTGATATCAAAAGAAAGCTAACTGCTAGATCTGATCGAGTTAAGAGTGTGGATCTGC
ATCCTACAGAGCCATGGATGTTGGCAAGTCTTTACAATGGCAGTGTGTGTGTTTGGAATCATGAAACACA
GACACTGGTGAAGACATTTGAAGTATGTGATCTTCCTGTTCGAGCTGCAAAGTTTGTTGCAAGGAAGAAT
TGGGTTGTGACAGGAGCGGATGACATGCAGATTAGAGTGTTCAATTACAATACTCTGGAGAGAGTTCATA
TGTTTGAAGCACACTCAGACTACATTCGCTGTATTGCTGTTCATCCAACCCAGCCTTTCATTCTAACTAG
CAGTGATGACATGCTTATTAAGCTCTGGGACTGGGATAAAAAATGGTCTTGCTCACAAGTGTTTGAAGGA
CACACCCATTATGTTATGCAGATTGTGATCAACCCCAAAGATAACAATCAGTTTGCCAGTGCCTCTTTGG
ACAGGACTATCAAGGTGTGGCAGTTGGGCTCTTCGTCACCAAACTTCACTTTGGAAGGACATGAGAAAGG
CGTGAATTGCATTGATTACTACAGTGGTGGGGACAAGCCATACCTCATTTCAGGTGCAGATGACCGTCTT
GTTAAAATATGGGATTATCAGAATAAAACATGTGTGCAGACACTGGAAGGACATGCCCAAAATGTGTCTT
GTGCCAGCTTTCATCCTGAGTTGCCAATCATTATCACAGGTTCAGAAGATGGAACAGTACGTATTTGGCA
TTCAAGCACCTACCGGCTTGAGAGCACACTGAATTATGGAATGGAGAGGGTATGGTGCGTGGCCAGTCTA
AGAGGGTCAAACAATGTCGCTTTGGGCTATGATGAAGGGAGCATCATTGTTAAGCTTGGTCGGGAGGAAC
CTGCCATGTCCATGGATGCCAATGGAAAGATAATTTGGGCCAAGCATTCAGAAGTCCAGCAGGCCAACCT
AAAAGCAATGGGAGATGCTGAAATTAAAGATGGTGAAAGATTGCCACTGGCAGTAAAGGATATGGGCAGT
TGTGAAATATACCCTCAGACTATTCAGCACAATCCTAATGGGCGGTTTGTGGTGGTGTGTGGTGATGGGG
AGTATATCATCTACACAGCAATGGCATTGAGAAACAAGAGCTTTGGATCTGCTCAGGAGTTTGCATGGGC
CCACGATTCTTCAGAGTATGCAATAAGAGAGAGCAACAGCATTGTAAAGATATTTAAGAACTTTAAGGAA
AAAAAATCATTTAAACCAGATTTTGGAGCAGAAAGTATCTACGGCGGCTTCTTATTGGGAGTCAGATCTG
TAAATGGCTTAGCCTTCTATGACTGGGACAATACAGAACTCATACGAAGAATTGAAATTCAGCCCAAACA
TATTTTCTGGTCTGACTCTGGAGAGCTAGTCTGTATTGCTACTGAGGAATCATTTTTTATCCTTAAGTAT
CTGTCAGAAAAAGTCTTGGCTGCACAGGAAACACATGAGGGAGTTACTGAAGATGGCATTGAAGATGCCT
TTGAGGTTCTTGGTGAGATTCAGGAAATTGTGAAAACAGGGCTTTGGGTAGGCGATTGCTTCATTTACAC
AAGTTCTGTGAACAGATTAAATTATTATGTTGGAGGAGAAATAGTCACCATTGCCCACTTGGACAGGACG
ATGTATCTCCTAGGCTACATTCCTAAAGACAACAGGCTTTATCTGGGGGATAAAGAATTGAACATCATTA
GCTATTCCCTGCTGGTTTCAGTCCTGGAATACCAGACAGCT
